>Addgene plasmid #32240 | LHP1462 - INP51 | addgene partial sequence | sequence record 38122 | M13pUC-rev 5'-AGCGGATAACAATTTCACACAGG-3'
GACTCTCTGTTAGTTCAAGTTAGAAGATCTACACAGGGACAACAATGATTTNGGCAAAAAGTTCCAGGCC
AAAAATAGAGAGTACGCTCACAGCCGCATAGGGAAGGAACGCTAAATAAATATATTTATATATAATCTTT
TCACTAATGATCATTTACTTACCTTTCTATAAAAAGTGGCTCATCTTCGTTCTCAACGAATGGATTGGGA
TCTCTTTTAGGATTAATCATGTAAACGGCCGGGTCTACGTCANGAACTACTTTAACTTGCTTCCCACTTC
CAATCCACCATTTTTTTAAATCCGAACTAGGTGGTGGTAACTTTCTACCTCTTTTGGGCTCGGGAATTGG
TGTCGGAGAATGCGTAGGGCCAGCTATCGAATCACTGCCCTCAAAACTTTCGATAACAAATGCATCATCA
CTCAAAACTGCAATTTTCTCATCATCATCCAATCCCTCTAGCCTTTCCATAATCTTCTCGTAGATTTGCG
TACCCAAAGTAGTCTTTTTTTGTTCATCCACTACAGTCACTCTAGCCCTAAATATGGCATATACGGGCCG
ATGATCGGAAAATAGTATATCTTCACAGCATTTATATTCTTAACTTGTTCTAGTACTTCTCCCCTACTTA
AAATCCTATCAGNCCATGCGGGGTATTCTCATTTTTTCGCTCGTG
