>Addgene plasmid #32240 | LHP1462 - INP51 | addgene partial sequence | sequence record 38786 | M13pUC_Fwd
ATCTGTCTCTATCACAGACGGCTCCTCTCTGTAGAAGAAGTTTCACGACTGCTTCATGCCCGCAAAGGCT
AGCCAGAAAAAGTGGCGAATTGTCAAACTTGTCAACACTATTCACATTTACTCCCGTGGAAATCAATCTA
TCAACATTGTCCATATCACCAGTGCGGCATGAATAGCACAGTTCTTCAAAATTTTTGTCCATTAATTTAT
CTGCCATAAATATGCCAAAGGTCGTTTTCAAGTGGTAGTGTACAATTTATGACAAATCTTTCCTGTAGTT
TTTTTTTTCTTGTATTTTTGTTTATTGTCAATATGACCATAGAGAATAGTAAGTAAATTGAGTGTCCACA
TCTACGTAGTCCACGTATTATTATTTTACTTAAAAGGGATGGGTGTTTTAGGAATTCAGAATAAGCGATA
CCGTTTCTAAATTCTCAATTTAGAAGGTTAGGCAGGAATTGAGTTTCAATATAACCTGTTAATGTCCCTT
TTTTTTTATCTTCTATTCTTGACGTCGTTTTATCTCCTTCAGGGTTTCCTGTTTTCCTTCTTGTTTAGCA
TTGCCTAATTGCTAAACGAATCCCTTTGTTAAACATTTGTAAACCGGAAAGTTGGAACAAATATCTACAC
AAATCAAATAGCCTTTCTATTTCATTCTAGGATTAAGTCAGCAAATATTGATAAAGTTGTGTTAATCGTA
TGAATTCGAAGCACATTTCACTACAATGGGCGGCCGCATCTTTTACCCATACGATGTTCCTGACTATGCG
GGCTATCCCTATGACGTCCCGGACTATGCAGGATCCTATCCATATGACGTTCCAGATTACGCTGCTCAGT
GCGGCCGCAGACTCTC
