[The description below was written by a language model from this plasmid's Addgene catalogue record.]
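Description:
LHP1462 - INP51 is a yeast expression plasmid carrying the Saccharomyces cerevisiae gene INP51 (also known as YIL002C or SJL1), which encodes a synaptojanin-like phosphoinositide 5-phosphatase. The backbone is recorded as "PCplac22", but the depositor explicitly flags that the identity of both the backbone and the promoter is uncertain, so these assignments should be treated as provisional. The plasmid is a shuttle vector: it is propagated in E. coli as a high-copy plasmid under ampicillin selection, and it is selected in yeast through the TRP1 auxotrophic marker, which complements tryptophan auxotrophy in trp1 host strains. The record does not state which yeast replication elements are present, nor the plasmid's copy number in yeast.

The promoter is listed as "Lac", which probably reflects the lacZ-alpha/multiple cloning site region typical of pUC-derived shuttle vectors, consistent with the M13/pUC forward and reverse sequencing primers flanking the insert. A bacterial lac promoter would not be expected to drive expression in yeast, so INP51 may be expressed from its own or another yeast promoter included in the cloned fragment, but the record does not confirm this. The insert was introduced by restriction cloning, though the sites used are not recorded. A depositor comment indicates the protein carries an HA epitope tag, likely a 3xHA version, which would allow detection or immunoprecipitation with anti-HA antibodies. Its position relative to the coding sequence is not given. No feature table or sequence annotation accompanies the entry. The construct is suited to expressing tagged Inp51 in budding yeast, for example for complementation, localisation or biochemical studies, although the record does not state a specific purpose.
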