Addgene plasmid #32240: LHP1462 - INP51
Depositing lab: Linda Hicke. Depositing organization: Northwestern University.
Backbone
  Vector backbone: PCplac22
  Backbone manufacturer: ATCC
  Modifications to backbone: Identity of backbone and promoter uncertain
  Vector type: Yeast Expression
  Selectable markers: TRP1
Growth in bacteria
  Bacterial resistance: Ampicillin, 100 μg/mL
  Growth temperature: 37°C
  Growth strain: DH5alpha
  Copy number: High Copy
Gene/Insert
  Gene/Insert name: INP51
  Species: S. cerevisiae (budding yeast)
  Entrez Gene: INP51 (a.k.a. YIL002C, SJL1)
  Promoter: Lac
  Cloning method: Restriction Enzyme; 5′ cloning site none (unknown if destroyed); 3′ cloning site none (unknown if destroyed)
  Sequencing primers: 5′ M13_puc_Rev; 3′ M13_puc_Fwd
Terms and licenses: Academic/Nonprofit Terms; Industry Terms: Not Available to Industry
Depositor comments: HA tag is likely 3xHA
How to cite: LHP1462 - INP51 was a gift from Linda Hicke (Addgene plasmid # 32240 ; http://n2t.net/addgene:32240 ; RRID:Addgene_32240)
